Addgene plasmid #215282: pX552-hSyn-DIO-GCaMP8f_Grin1TTT gRNA
Purpose: Expresses Grin1 Control gRNA in a Cre dependent GCaMP8f vector
Depositing lab: Bryan Copits. Depositing organization: Washington University in Saint Louis. Publication: Cell-Specific Single Viral Vector CRISPR/Cas9 Editing and Genetically Encoded Tool Delivery in the Central and Peripheral Nervous Systems. Moffa JC, Bland IN, Tooley JR, Kalyanaraman V, Heitmeier M, Creed MC, Copits BA. eNeuro. 2024 Jul 5;11(7):ENEURO.0438-23.2024. doi: 10.1523/ENEURO.0438-23.2024. Print 2024 Jul. PubMed 38871457.
Backbone
  Vector backbone: pX552
  Total vector size (bp): 5971
  Vector type: Mammalian Expression, AAV
Growth in bacteria
  Bacterial resistance: Ampicillin, 100 μg/mL
  Growth temperature: 37°C
  Growth strain: NEB Stable
  Copy number: High Copy
Gene/Insert
  Gene/Insert name: Grin1 control gRNA
  Promoter: U6
  Cloning method: Restriction Enzyme; 5′ cloning site SapI (destroyed during cloning); 3′ cloning site SapI (destroyed during cloning)
  Sequencing primers: 5′ CAAGGCTGTTAGAGAGATAATTGGA; 3′ GATGCTTGGATCAAAATAGGAAG
Terms and licenses: Academic/Nonprofit Terms; Industry Terms: Not Available to Industry
Depositor comments: Please visit https://doi.org/10.1101/2023.10.10.561249 for bioRxiv preprint.
How to cite: pX552-hSyn-DIO-GCaMP8f_Grin1TTT gRNA was a gift from Bryan Copits (Addgene plasmid # 215282 ; http://n2t.net/addgene:215282 ; RRID:Addgene_215282)
