[The description below was written by a language model from this plasmid's Addgene catalogue record and pLannotate feature annotations shown in this document.]
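Description:
pX552-hSyn-DIO-GCaMP8f_Grin1TTT gRNA is a 5,971 bp AAV transfer plasmid built on the pX552 backbone, designed to deliver a CRISPR guide RNA and a Cre-dependent calcium indicator to neurons from a single viral genome. It is maintained in bacteria through a high-copy ColE1/pUC-type origin with ampicillin selection (AmpR), and also carries an f1 phage origin. AAV2 inverted terminal repeats flank the payload so that it can be packaged into recombinant AAV. One ITR is annotated in full, while the other is detected only as short fragments, which is common for these repeat-rich, recombination-prone elements in assembled sequence.

The payload has two expression units. A human U6 RNA polymerase III promoter drives a guide cloned through SapI sites (destroyed in cloning) upstream of the Streptococcus pyogenes Cas9 gRNA scaffold. The record describes this guide as a Grin1 control gRNA, intended as the comparison for Grin1-targeting versions, but it does not explain how the control differs. No Cas9 is encoded, so the nuclease must be supplied separately. Downstream, the neuron-specific human synapsin I promoter, followed by a short rabbit β-globin intron/exon fragment, precedes a DIO (double-floxed inverted) cassette. The calcium sensor coding sequence sits in antisense orientation between paired lox2272 and loxP sites, so Cre recombination irreversibly flips it into the sense orientation and permits expression only in Cre-positive neurons. The automated annotation labels the sensor as a GCaMP6s fragment by homology, whereas the name and stated purpose identify it as GCaMP8f. A human growth hormone polyadenylation signal terminates the transcript. According to the associated publication title, the construct belongs to a set used for cell-specific, single-vector CRISPR/Cas9 editing combined with genetically encoded tools in the central and peripheral nervous systems.
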