Features (pLannotate 1.2.2; 22 found; start..end, strand, type, name):
      1..241     +  promoter       U6 promoter: RNA polymerase III promoter for human U6 snRNA
    270..345     +  misc_RNA       gRNA scaffold: guide RNA scaffold for the Streptococcus pyogenes CRISPR/Cas9 system
    379..826     +  promoter       hSyn promoter: human synapsin I promoter; confers neuron-specific expression (Kügler et al., 2003)
    850..890     +  intron         β-globin intron (fragment): intron from rabbit β-globin gene
    888..953     +  CDS            HBB (fragment): HBB_LEPEU - Experimental evidence at protein level: Swiss-Prot protein existence level 1. Involved in oxygen transport from the lung to the various peripheral tissues. From Lepus europaeus (European hare).
    952..985     -  protein_bind   lox2272: Cre-mediated recombination occurs in the 8-bp core sequence (GGATACTT). lox2272 sites are compatible with each other, but incompatible with loxP or loxN sites (Lee and Saito, 1988). Cre recombinase
   1048..1081    -  protein_bind   loxP: Cre-mediated recombination occurs in the 8-bp core sequence (GCATACAT). Cre recombinase
   1107..2279    -  CDS            GCaMP6s (fragment): improved fluorescent protein-based calcium sensor (Chen et al., 2013)
   2382..2415    +  protein_bind   lox2272: Cre-mediated recombination occurs in the 8-bp core sequence (GGATACTT). lox2272 sites are compatible with each other, but incompatible with loxP or loxN sites (Lee and Saito, 1988). Cre recombinase
   2486..2519    +  protein_bind   loxP: Cre-mediated recombination occurs in the 8-bp core sequence (GCATACAT). Cre recombinase
   2535..2552    +  misc_feature   MCS (fragment): pBluescript multiple cloning site
   2574..3050    +  polyA_signal   hGH poly(A) signal: human growth hormone polyadenylation signal
   3090..3230    +  repeat_region  AAV2 ITR: inverted terminal repeat of adeno-associated virus serotype 2 inverted
   3235..3286    -  misc_feature   bom (fragment): basis of mobility region from pBR322
   3305..3760    +  rep_origin     f1 ori (sequence partly withheld): f1 bacteriophage origin of replication; arrow indicates direction of (+) strand synthesis
   3761..3810    -  misc_feature   bom (fragment): basis of mobility region from pBR322
   3912..3947    -  CDS            rop (fragment): Rop protein, which maintains plasmids at low copy number; rop
   4042..4146    +  promoter       AmpR promoter: bla
   4147..5007    +  CDS            AmpR: β-lactamase; bla; confers resistance to ampicillin, carbenicillin, and related antibiotics
   5178..5766    +  rep_origin     ori: high-copy-number ColE1/pMB1/pBR322/pUC origin of replication
   5839..5866    +  repeat_region  AAV2 ITR (fragment): inverted terminal repeat of adeno-associated virus serotype 2 inverted
   5895..5922    +  repeat_region  AAV2 ITR (fragment): inverted terminal repeat of adeno-associated virus serotype 2 inverted
>Addgene plasmid #215282 | pX552-hSyn-DIO-GCaMP8f_Grin1TTT gRNA | addgene full sequence | sequence record 425080 | Addgene NGS Result
GAGGGCCTATTTCCCATGATTCCTTCATATTTGCATATACGATACAAGGCTGTTAGAGAGATAATTGGAA
TTAATTTGACTGTAAACACAAAGATATTAGTACAAAATACGTGACGTAGAAAGTAATAATTTCTTGGGTA
GTTTGCAGTTTTAAAATTATGTTTTAAAATGGACTATCATATGCTTACCGTAACTTGAAAGTATTTCGAT
TTCTTGGCTTTATATATCTTGTGGAAAGGACGAAACACCGCACGAGCAGATGTTCCTTTGTTTTAGAGCT
AGAAATAGCAAGTTAAAATAAGGCTAGTCCGTTATCAACTTGAAAAAGTGGCACCGAGTCGGTGCTTTTT
TTCTAGACTGCAGAGGGCCCTGCGTATGAGTGCAAGTGGGTTTTAGGACCAGGATGAGGCGGGGTGGGGG
TGCCTACCTGACGACCGACCCCGACCCACTGGACAAGCACCCAACCCCCATTCCCCAAATTGCGCATCCC
CTATCAGAGAGGGGGAGGGGAAACAGGATGCGGCGAGGCGCGTGCGCACTGCCAGCTTCAGCACCGCGGA
CAGTGCCTTCGCCCCCGCCTGGCGGCGCGCGCCACCGCCGCCTCAGCACTGAAGGCGCGCTGACGTCACT
CGCCGGTCCCCCGCAAACTCCCCTTCCCGGCCACCTTGGTCGCGTCCGCGCCGCCGCCGGCCCAGCCGGA
CCGCACCACGCGAGGCGCGAGATAGGGGGGCACGGGCGCGACCATCTGCGCTGCGGCGCCGGCGACTCAG
CGCTGCCTCAGTCTGCGGTGGGCAGCGGAGGAGTCGTGTCGTGCCTGAGAGCGCAGTCGAGAAGGTACCG
GATCTAGAGCCTCTGCTAACCATGTTCATGCCTTCTTCTTTTTCCTACAGCTCCTGGGCAACGTGCTGGT
TATTGTGCTGTCTCATCATTTTGGCAAAGAATTGGATCCCCATAACTTCGTATAAAGTATCCTATACGAA
GTTATATCAAAATAGGAAGACCAATGCTTCACCATCGACCCGAATTGCCAAGCATCACCATCGACCCATA
ACTTCGTATAATGTATGCTATACGAAGTTATGAATTCCTGCAGGAGCTCACTAGTTTCACTTCGCTGTCA
TCATTTGTACAAACTCTTCGTAGTTTACCTGACCATCCCCATCGATGTCTGCTTCCCTGATCATTTCATC
AACCTCTTCATCTGTTAACTTCTCTCCAAGGTTTGTCATCACGTGGCGAAGCTCTGCTGCACTGATGTAG
CCATTGCCATCCTTATCAAACACACCGAACGCTTCTCTAATTTCTTCTTCCGTGTCCCTGTATTTCATTT
TTCTTGCCATCATTGTCAGGAACTCAGGGAAGTCGATTGTGCCGTCACCGTCGGCATCTACTTCATTGAT
CATGTCCTGCAGCTCTGCTTCTGTGGGGTTCAGTCCGAGAGACCGCATCACCGTCCCCAGCTCCTTGGTT
GTTATTGTCCCATCCCCGTCCTTGTCAAATAGGGAGAAAGCCTCTTTAAATTCTGCGATCTGCTCTCCAG
TCAGTTGGTCCGGCAGGTTGTACTCCAGCTTGTGCCCCAGGATGTTGCCGTCCTCCTTGAAGTCGATGCC
CTTCAGCTCGATGCGGTTCACCAGGGTGTCGCCCTCGAACTTCACCTCGGCGCGGGTCTTGTAGTTGCCG
TCGTCCTTGAAGAAGATGGTGCGCTCCTGGATGTAGCCTTCGGGCATGGCGGACTTGAAGAAGTCGTGCT
GCTTCATGTGGTCGGGGTAGCGGCTGAAGCACTGCACGCCGTAGGTCAGGGTGGTCACGAGGGTGGGCCA
GGGCACGGGCAGCTTGCCGGTGGTGCAGATGAACTTCAGGGTCAGCTTGCCGTAGGTGGCATCGCCCTCA
CCCTCGCCGGACACGCTGAACTTGTGGCCGTTTACGTCGCCGTCCAGCTCGACCAGGATGGGCACCACCC
CGGTGAACAGCTCCTCGCCCTTGCTCACCATGCTCCCTCCGGTACCGCCCTTGTACAGCTCGTCCATGCC
GAGAGTGATCCCGGCGGCGGTCACGAACTCCAGCAGGACCATGTGATCGCGCTTCTCGTTGGGGTCTTTC
GAAAGTTTGGACTCCACGCTCAGGTAGTGGTTGTCGGGCAGCAGCACGGGGCCGTCGCCGATGGGGGTGT
TCTGCTGGTAGTGGTAGGCGAGCTGCACGCCGCCGTCCTCGATGTTGTGGCGGATGTGGAAGTTCGCCTT
GATGCCGTTCTTCTGCTTGTCGGCCTTGATATAGACGTTGATCTTCAGGCCCATCAGGCGGGCGATGATC
TTCACGGCGGTGGCCACCTCCTTGAAGGTCTTCTTGCGACGCGTGTGATGATGGTGATGATGCATGATAT
CATAACTTCGTATAGGATACTTTATACGAAGTTATCATTGGGATTCTTCCTATTTTGATCCAAGCATCAC
CATCGACCCTCTAGTCCAGATCTCACCATCGACCCATAACTTCGTATAGCATACATTATACGAAGTTATG
TCCCTCGAAGAGGTTCAAGCTTATCGATACCGAGCGCTGCTCGAGAGATCTACGGGTGGCATCCCTGTGA
CCCCTCCCCAGTGCCTCTCCTGGCCCTGGAAGTTGCCACTCCAGTGCCCACCAGCCTTGTCCTAATAAAA
TTAAGTTGCATCATTTTGTCTGACTAGGTGTCCTTCTATAATATTATGGGGTGGAGGGGGGTGGTATGGA
GCAAGGGGCAAGTTGGGAAGACAACCTGTAGGGCCTGCGGGGTCTATTGGGAACCAAGCTGGAGTGCAGT
GGCACAATCTTGGCTCACTGCAATCTCCGCCTCCTGGGTTCAAGCGATTCTCCTGCCTCAGCCTCCCGAG
TTGTTGGGATTCCAGGCATGCATGACCAGGCTCAGCTAATTTTTGTTTTTTTGGTAGAGACGGGGTTTCA
CCATATTGGCCAGGCTGGTCTCCAACTCCTAATCTCAGGTGATCTACCCACCTTGGCCTCCCAAATTGCT
GGGATTACAGGCGTGAACCACTGCTCCCTTCCCTGTCCTTCTGATTTTGTAGGTAACCACGTGCGGACCG
AGCGGCCGCAGGAACCCCTAGTGATGGAGTTGGCCACTCCCTCTCTGCGCGCTCGCTCGCTCACTGAGGC
CGGGCGACCAAAGGTCGCCCGACGCCCGGGCTTTGCCCGGGCGGCCTCAGTGAGCGAGCGAGCGCGCAGC
TGCCTGCAGGGGCGCCTGATGCGGTATTTTCTCCTTACGCATCTGTGCGGTATTTCACACCGCATA
[95 nt withheld, positions 3287-3381]
T
[46 nt withheld, positions 3383-3428]
C
[141 nt withheld, positions 3430-3570]
CCTTTGACGTTGGAGTCCACGTTCTTT
[37 nt withheld, positions 3598-3634]
ACTCTATCTCGGGCTATTCTTTTGATTTATAAGGGATTTTGCCGATTTCGGTCTATTGGTTAAAAAATGA
GCTGATTTAACAAAAATTTAACGCGAATTTTAACAAAATATTAACGTTTACAATTTTATGGTGCACTCTC
AGTACAATCTGCTCTGATGCCGCATAGTTAAGCCAGCCCCGACACCCGCCAACACCCGCTGACGCGCCCT
GACGGGCTTGTCTGCTCCCGGCATCCGCTTACAGACAAGCTGTGACCGTCTCCGGGAGCTGCATGTGTCA
GAGGTTTTCACCGTCATCACCGAAACGCGCGAGACGAAAGGGCCTCGTGATACGCCTATTTTTATAGGTT
AATGTCATGATAATAATGGTTTCTTAGACGTCAGGTGGCACTTTTCGGGGAAATGTGCGCGGAACCCCTA
TTTGTTTATTTTTCTAAATACATTCAAATATGTATCCGCTCATGAGACAATAACCCTGATAAATGCTTCA
ATAATATTGAAAAAGGAAGAGTATGAGTATTCAACATTTCCGTGTCGCCCTTATTCCCTTTTTTGCGGCA
TTTTGCCTTCCTGTTTTTGCTCACCCAGAAACGCTGGTGAAAGTAAAAGATGCTGAAGATCAGTTGGGTG
CACGAGTGGGTTACATCGAACTGGATCTCAACAGCGGTAAGATCCTTGAGAGTTTTCGCCCCGAAGAACG
TTTTCCAATGATGAGCACTTTTAAAGTTCTGCTATGTGGCGCGGTATTATCCCGTATTGACGCCGGGCAA
GAGCAACTCGGTCGCCGCATACACTATTCTCAGAATGACTTGGTTGAGTACTCACCAGTCACAGAAAAGC
ATCTTACGGATGGCATGACAGTAAGAGAATTATGCAGTGCTGCCATAACCATGAGTGATAACACTGCGGC
CAACTTACTTCTGACAACGATCGGAGGACCGAAGGAGCTAACCGCTTTTTTGCACAACATGGGGGATCAT
GTAACTCGCCTTGATCGTTGGGAACCGGAGCTGAATGAAGCCATACCAAACGACGAGCGTGACACCACGA
TGCCTGTAGCAATGGCAACAACGTTGCGCAAACTATTAACTGGCGAACTACTTACTCTAGCTTCCCGGCA
ACAATTAATAGACTGGATGGAGGCGGATAAAGTTGCAGGACCACTTCTGCGCTCGGCCCTTCCGGCTGGC
TGGTTTATTGCTGATAAATCTGGAGCCGGTGAGCGTGGGTCTCGCGGTATCATTGCAGCACTGGGGCCAG
ATGGTAAGCCCTCCCGTATCGTAGTTATCTACACGACGGGGAGTCAGGCAACTATGGATGAACGAAATAG
ACAGATCGCTGAGATAGGTGCCTCACTGATTAAGCATTGGTAACTGTCAGACCAAGTTTACTCATATATA
CTTTAGATTGATTTAAAACTTCATTTTTAATTTAAAAGGATCTAGGTGAAGATCCTTTTTGATAATCTCA
TGACCAAAATCCCTTAACGTGAGTTTTCGTTCCACTGAGCGTCAGACCCCGTAGAAAAGATCAAAGGATC
TTCTTGAGATCCTTTTTTTCTGCGCGTAATCTGCTGCTTGCAAACAAAAAAACCACCGCTACCAGCGGTG
GTTTGTTTGCCGGATCAAGAGCTACCAACTCTTTTTCCGAAGGTAACTGGCTTCAGCAGAGCGCAGATAC
CAAATACTGTTCTTCTAGTGTAGCCGTAGTTAGGCCACCACTTCAAGAACTCTGTAGCACCGCCTACATA
CCTCGCTCTGCTAATCCTGTTACCAGTGGCTGCTGCCAGTGGCGATAAGTCGTGTCTTACCGGGTTGGAC
TCAAGACGATAGTTACCGGATAAGGCGCAGCGGTCGGGCTGAACGGGGGGTTCGTGCACACAGCCCAGCT
TGGAGCGAACGACCTACACCGAACTGAGATACCTACAGCGTGAGCTATGAGAAAGCGCCACGCTTCCCGA
AGGGAGAAAGGCGGACAGGTATCCGGTAAGCGGCAGGGTCGGAACAGGAGAGCGCACGAGGGAGCTTCCA
GGGGGAAACGCCTGGTATCTTTATAGTCCTGTCGGGTTTCGCCACCTCTGACTTGAGCGTCGATTTTTGT
GATGCTCGTCAGGGGGGCGGAGCCTATGGAAAAACGCCAGCAACGCGGCCTTTTTACGGTTCCTGGCCTT
TTGCTGGCCTTTTGCTCACATGTCCTGCAGGCAGCTGCGCGCTCGCTCGCTCACTGAGGCCGCCCGGGCG
TCGGGCGACCTTTGGTCGCCCGGCCTCAGTGAGCGAGCGAGCGCGCAGAGAGGGAGTGGCCAACTCCATC
ACTAGGGGTTCCTGCGGCCGCACGCGT
